>Addgene plasmid #186580 | σ3-mCherry | addgene full sequence | sequence record 368433 | Addgene NGS Result
TAGTTATTAATAGTAATCAATTACGGGGTCATTAGTTCATAGCCCATATATGGAGTTCCGCGTTACATAA
CTTACGGTAAATGGCCCGCCTGGCTGACCGCCCAACGACCCCCGCCCATTGACGTCAATAATGACGTATG
TTCCCATAGTAACGCCAATAGGGACTTTCCATTGACGTCAATGGGTGGAGTATTTACGGTAAACTGCCCA
CTTGGCAGTACATCAAGTGTATCATATGCCAAGTACGCCCCCTATTGACGTCAATGACGGTAAATGGCCC
GCCTGGCATTATGCCCAGTACATGACCTTATGGGACTTTCCTACTTGGCAGTACATCTACGTATTAGTCA
TCGCTATTACCATGGTGATGCGGTTTTGGCAGTACATCAATGGGCGTGGATAGCGGTTTGACTCACGGGG
ATTTCCAAGTCTCCACCCCATTGACGTCAATGGGAGTTTGTTTTGGCACCAAAATCAACGGGACTTTCCA
AAATGTCGTAACAACTCCGCCCCATTGACGCAAATGGGCGGTAGGCGTGTACGGTGGGAGGTCTATATAA
GCAGAGCTGGTTTAGTGAACCGTCAGATCCGCTAGCGCTACCGGACTCAGATCTCGAGGCCACCATGATC
AAGGCGATCCTAATCTTCAACAACCACGGGAAGCCGCGGCTCTCCAAGTTCTACCAGCCCTACAGTGAAG
ATACACAACAGCAAATCATCAGGGAGACTTTCCATTTGGTATCTAAGAGAGATGAAAATGTTTGTAATTT
CCTAGAAGGAGGATTATTAATTGGAGGATCTGACAACAAACTGATTTATAGACATTATGCAACGTTATAT
TTTGTCTTCTGTGTGGATTCTTCAGAAAGTGAACTTGGCATTTTAGATCTAATTCAAGTATTTGTGGAAA
CATTAGACAAATGTTTTGAAAATGTCTGTGAGCTGGATTTGATTTTCCATGTAGACAAGGTTCACAATAT
TCTTGCAGAAATGGTGATGGGGGGAATGGTATTGGAGACAAATATGAATGAGATTGTTACACAAATTGAT
GCACAAAATAAGCTGGAAAAATCTGAGGCTGGCTTAGCAGGAGCTCCAGCCCGTGCTGTATCAGCTGTAA
AGAATATGAATCTTCCTGAGATCCCAAGAAATATTAACATTGGTGACATCAGTATAAAAGTGCCAAACCT
GCCCTCTTTTAAATCCCGGGATCCACCGGTCGCCACCATGGTGAGCAAGGGCGAGGAGGATAACATGGCC
ATCATCAAGGAGTTCATGCGCTTCAAGGTGCACATGGAGGGCTCCGTGAACGGCCACGAGTTCGAGATCG
AGGGCGAGGGCGAGGGCCGCCCCTACGAGGGCACCCAGACCGCCAAGCTGAAGGTGACCAAGGGTGGCCC
CCTGCCCTTCGCCTGGGACATCCTGTCCCCTCAGTTCATGTACGGCTCCAAGGCCTACGTGAAGCACCCC
GCCGACATCCCCGACTACTTGAAGCTGTCCTTCCCCGAGGGCTTCAAGTGGGAGCGCGTGATGAACTTCG
AGGACGGCGGCGTGGTGACCGTGACCCAGGACTCCTCCCTGCAGGACGGCGAGTTCATCTACAAGGTGAA
GCTGCGCGGCACCAACTTCCCCTCCGACGGCCCCGTAATGCAGAAGAAGACCATGGGCTGGGAGGCCTCC
TCCGAGCGGATGTACCCCGAGGACGGCGCCCTGAAGGGCGAGATCAAGCAGAGGCTGAAGCTGAAGGACG
GCGGCCACTACGACGCTGAGGTCAAGACCACCTACAAGGCCAAGAAGCCCGTGCAGCTGCCCGGCGCCTA
CAACGTCAACATCAAGTTGGACATCACCTCCCACAACGAGGACTACACCATCGTGGAACAGTACGAACGC
GCCGAGGGCCGCCACTCCACCGGCGGCATGGACGAGCTGTACAAGTAAGCGGCCGCGACTCTAGATCATA
ATCAGCCATACCACATTTGTAGAGGTTTTACTTGCTTTAAAAAACCTCCCACACCTCCCCCTGAACCTGA
AACATAAAATGAATGCAATTGTTGTTGTTAACTTGTTTATTGCAGCTTATAATGGTTACAAATAAAGCAA
TAGCATCACAAATTTCACAAATAAAGCATTTTTTTCACTGCATTCTAGTTGTGGTTTGTCCAAACTCATC
AATGTATCTTAAGGCGTAAATTGTAAGCGTTAATATTTTGTTAAAATTCGCGTTAAATTTTTGTTAAATC
AGCTCATTTTTTAACCAATAGGCCGAAATCGGCAAAATCCCTTATAAATCAAAAGAATAGACCGAGATAG
GGT
[37 nt withheld, positions 2314-2350]
AAAGAACGTGGACTCCAACGTCAAAGG
[49 nt withheld, positions 2378-2426]
T
[91 nt withheld, positions 2428-2518]
G
[124 nt withheld, positions 2520-2643]
CAGGTGGCACTTTTCGGGGAAATGTGCGCGGAACCCCTATTTGTTTATTTTTCTAAATACATTCAAATAT
GTATCCGCTCATGAGACAATAACCCTGATAAATGCTTCAATAATATTGAAAAAGGAAGAGTCCTGAGGCG
GAAAGAACCAGCTGTGGAATGTGTGTCAGTTAGGGTGTGGAAAGTCCCCAGGCTCCCCAGCAGGCAGAAG
TATGCAAAGCATGCATCTCAATTAGTCAGCAACCAGGTGTGGAAAGTCCCCAGGCTCCCCAGCAGGCAGA
AGTATGCAAAGCATGCATCTCAATTAGTCAGCAACCATAGTCCCGCCCCTAACTCCGCCCATCCCGCCCC
TAACTCCGCCCAGTTCCGCCCATTCTCCGCCCCATGGCTGACTAATTTTTTTTATTTATGCAGAGGCCGA
GGCCGCCTCGGCCTCTGAGCTATTCCAGAAGTAGTGAGGAGGCTTTTTTGGAGGCCTAGGCTTTTGCAAA
GATCGATCAAGAGACAGGATGAGGATCGTTTCGCATGATTGAACAAGATGGATTGCACGCAGGTTCTCCG
GCCGCTTGGGTGGAGAGGCTATTCGGCTATGACTGGGCACAACAGACAATCGGCTGCTCTGATGCCGCCG
TGTTCCGGCTGTCAGCGCAGGGGCGCCCGGTTCTTTTTGTCAAGACCGACCTGTCCGGTGCCCTGAATGA
ACTGCAAGACGAGGCAGCGCGGCTATCGTGGCTGGCCACGACGGGCGTTCCTTGCGCAGCTGTGCTCGAC
GTTGTCACTGAAGCGGGAAGGGACTGGCTGCTATTGGGCGAAGTGCCGGGGCAGGATCTCCTGTCATCTC
ACCTTGCTCCTGCCGAGAAAGTATCCATCATGGCTGATGCAATGCGGCGGCTGCATACGCTTGATCCGGC
TACCTGCCCATTCGACCACCAAGCGAAACATCGCATCGAGCGAGCACGTACTCGGATGGAAGCCGGTCTT
GTCGATCAGGATGATCTGGACGAAGAGCATCAGGGGCTCGCGCCAGCCGAACTGTTCGCCAGGCTCAAGG
CGAGCATGCCCGACGGCGAGGATCTCGTCGTGACCCATGGCGATGCCTGCTTGCCGAATATCATGGTGGA
AAATGGCCGCTTTTCTGGATTCATCGACTGTGGCCGGCTGGGTGTGGCGGACCGCTATCAGGACATAGCG
TTGGCTACCCGTGATATTGCTGAAGAGCTTGGCGGCGAATGGGCTGACCGCTTCCTCGTGCTTTACGGTA
TCGCCGCTCCCGATTCGCAGCGCATCGCCTTCTATCGCCTTCTTGACGAGTTCTTCTGAGCGGGACTCTG
GGGTTCGAAATGACCGACCAAGCGACGCCCAACCTGCCATCACGAGATTTCGATTCCACCGCCGCCTTCT
ATGAAAGGTTGGGCTTCGGAATCGTTTTCCGGGACGCCGGCTGGATGATCCTCCAGCGCGGGGATCTCAT
GCTGGAGTTCTTCGCCCACCCTAGGGGGAGGCTAACTGAAACACGGAAGGAGACAATACCGGAAGGAACC
CGCGCTATGACGGCAATAAAAAGACAGAATAAAACGCACGGTGTTGGGTCGTTTGTTCATAAACGCGGGG
TTCGGTCCCAGGGCTGGCACTCTGTCGATACCCCACCGAGACCCCATTGGGGCCAATACGCCCGCGTTTC
TTCCTTTTCCCCACCCCACCCCCCAAGTTCGGGTGAAGGCCCAGGGCTCGCAGCCAACGTCGGGGCGGCA
GGCCCTGCCATAGCCTCAGGTTACTCATATATACTTTAGATTGATTTAAAACTTCATTTTTAATTTAAAA
GGATCTAGGTGAAGATCCTTTTTGATAATCTCATGACCAAAATCCCTTAACGTGAGTTTTCGTTCCACTG
AGCGTCAGACCCCGTAGAAAAGATCAAAGGATCTTCTTGAGATCCTTTTTTTCTGCGCGTAATCTGCTGC
TTGCAAACAAAAAAACCACCGCTACCAGCGGTGGTTTGTTTGCCGGATCAAGAGCTACCAACTCTTTTTC
CGAAGGTAACTGGCTTCAGCAGAGCGCAGATACCAAATACTGTTCTTCTAGTGTAGCCGTAGTTAGGCCA
CCACTTCAAGAACTCTGTAGCACCGCCTACATACCTCGCTCTGCTAATCCTGTTACCAGTGGCTGCTGCC
AGTGGCGATAAGTCGTGTCTTACCGGGTTGGACTCAAGACGATAGTTACCGGATAAGGCGCAGCGGTCGG
GCTGAACGGGGGGTTCGTGCACACAGCCCAGCTTGGAGCGAACGACCTACACCGAACTGAGATACCTACA
GCGTGAGCTATGAGAAAGCGCCACGCTTCCCGAAGGGAGAAAGGCGGACAGGTATCCGGTAAGCGGCAGG
GTCGGAACAGGAGAGCGCACGAGGGAGCTTCCAGGGGGAAACGCCTGGTATCTTTATAGTCCTGTCGGGT
TTCGCCACCTCTGACTTGAGCGTCGATTTTTGTGATGCTCGTCAGGGGGGCGGAGCCTATGGAAAAACGC
CAGCAACGCGGCCTTTTTACGGTTCCTGGCCTTTTGCTGGCCTTTTGCTCACATGTTCTTTCCTGCGTTA
TCCCCTGATTCTGTGGATAACCGTATTACCGCCATGCAT
Features (pLannotate 1.2.2; 15 found; start..end, strand, type, name):
     61..364     +  enhancer       CMV enhancer: human cytomegalovirus immediate early enhancer
    365..568     +  promoter       CMV promoter: human cytomegalovirus (CMV) immediate early promoter
    591..618     +  misc_feature   MCS (fragment): multiple cloning site
    625..1203    +  CDS            AP3S1: AP3S1_HUMAN - Also known as CLAPS3. Experimental evidence at protein level: Swiss-Prot protein existence level 1. Part of the AP-3 complex, an adaptor-related complex which is not clathrin-associated. The complex is associated with the Golgi region as well as more peripheral structures. It facilitates the budding of vesicles from the Golgi membrane and may be directly involved in trafficking to lysosomes. In concert with the BLOC-1 complex, AP-3 is required to target cargos into vesicles assembled at cell bodies for delivery into neurites and nerve terminals. From Homo sapiens (Human).
   1228..1935    +  CDS            mCherry: mCherry is a basic (constitutively fluorescent) red fluorescent protein published in 2004, derived from Discosoma sp.. It is reported to be a very rapidly-maturing monomer with low acid sensitivity.
   1954..2037    +  CDS            large T antigen (fragment): large T antigen from SV40 (simian virus 40)
   2060..2181    +  polyA_signal   SV40 poly(A) signal: SV40 polyadenylation signal
   2215..2643    -  rep_origin     f1 ori (sequence partly withheld): f1 bacteriophage origin of replication; arrow indicates direction of (+) strand synthesis
   2670..2774    +  promoter       AmpR promoter: bla
   2776..3133    +  promoter       SV40 promoter: SV40 enhancer and early promoter
   3168..3962    +  CDS            NeoR/KanR: aminoglycoside phosphotransferase from Tn5; aph(3')-II (or nptII); confers resistance to neomycin, kanamycin, and G418 (Geneticin®)
   3983..4135    +  CDS            ble (fragment): BLE_KLEPN - Experimental evidence at protein level: Swiss-Prot protein existence level 1. Binding protein with a strong affinity to the bleomycin family of antibiotics. Binds to CL990; an antimitotic-antibiotic compound. From Klebsiella pneumoniae.
   4194..4241    +  polyA_signal   HSV TK poly(A) signal: herpes simplex virus thymidine kinase polyadenylation signal (Cole and Stacy, 1985)
   4332..4348    -  polyA_signal   bGH poly(A) signal (fragment): bovine growth hormone polyadenylation signal
   4570..5158    +  rep_origin     ori: high-copy-number ColE1/pMB1/pBR322/pUC origin of replication
