[The description below was written by a language model from this plasmid's Addgene catalogue record and pLannotate feature annotations shown in this document.]
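Description:
σ3-mCherry is a 5,272 bp mammalian expression plasmid built on the Clontech pmCherry-N1 backbone, designed to express the human AP3S1 protein, the sigma-1 small subunit of the adaptor protein 3 (AP-3) complex, as a red fluorescent fusion. The AP3S1 coding sequence was inserted between the XhoI and BamHI sites of the multiple cloning site, both of which are retained, placing it downstream of the human cytomegalovirus immediate-early enhancer and promoter and upstream of mCherry, separated by a short linker. mCherry is therefore fused to the C terminus of AP3S1, and the transcript is terminated by the SV40 polyadenylation signal. The short large T antigen fragment annotated just before this signal is most likely a residual piece of the SV40-derived region rather than a functional element.

The plasmid replicates in bacteria from a high-copy ColE1/pUC-type origin and also carries an f1 origin for single-stranded DNA production. A single Tn5 aminoglycoside phosphotransferase gene (NeoR/KanR) serves both hosts. A bacterial bla-type promoter drives it for kanamycin selection in E. coli, while the adjacent SV40 enhancer/early promoter drives it in mammalian cells for G418 selection of stable transfectants, with the HSV TK polyadenylation signal downstream. The small ble and bGH poly(A) fragments in the feature table appear to be backbone remnants or incidental matches.

AP-3 is an adaptor complex associated with the Golgi region and more peripheral structures, involved in vesicle budding and trafficking towards lysosomes. The construct is suited to visualising AP-3 localisation by fluorescence microscopy in transfected cells, and was deposited in connection with work on clathrin recruitment to intracellular membranes and vesicle formation.
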