Addgene plasmid #186580: σ3-mCherry
Purpose: Expression of adaptor protein 3 (AP3) sigma subunit AP3S1 tagged with mCherry
Depositing lab: Stephen Royle. Publication: Recruitment of clathrin to intracellular membranes is sufficient for vesicle formation. Kuey C, Sittewelle M, Larocque G, Hernandez-Gonzalez M, Royle SJ. Elife. 2022 Jul 19;11. pii: 78929. doi: 10.7554/eLife.78929. PubMed 35852853.
Backbone
  Vector backbone: pmCherry-N1
  Backbone manufacturer: Clontech
  Total vector size (bp): 5272
  Vector type: Mammalian Expression
  Selectable markers: Neomycin (select with G418)
Growth in bacteria
  Bacterial resistance: Kanamycin, 50 μg/mL
  Growth temperature: 37°C
  Growth strain: DH5alpha
  Copy number: High Copy
Gene/Insert
  Gene/Insert name: AP3S1 (alt names: AP-3 complex subunit sigma-1; CLAPS3)
  Species: H. sapiens (human)
  Entrez Gene: AP3S1 (a.k.a. CLAPS3, Sigma3A)
  Promoter: CMV
  Tag / fusion protein: mCherry (C terminal on insert)
  Cloning method: Restriction Enzyme; 5′ cloning site XhoI (not destroyed); 3′ cloning site BamHI (not destroyed)
  Sequencing primers: 5′ 5CMV
Terms and licenses: Academic/Nonprofit Terms; Industry Terms: Not Available to Industry
How to cite: σ3-mCherry was a gift from Stephen Royle (Addgene plasmid # 186580 ; http://n2t.net/addgene:186580 ; RRID:Addgene_186580)
